>Addgene plasmid #239243 | pLJC2-HK2-3xFLAG | addgene full sequence | sequence record 478681 | Addgene NGS Result
TTGAGATCCTTTTTTTCTGCGCGTAATCTGCTGCTTGCAAACAAAAAAACCACCGCTACCAGCGGTGGTT
TGTTTGCCGGATCAAGAGCTACCAACTCTTTTTCCGAAGGTAACTGGCTTCAGCAGAGCGCAGATACCAA
ATACTGTTCTTCTAGTGTAGCCGTAGTTAGGCCACCACTTCAAGAACTCTGTAGCACCGCCTACATACCT
CGCTCTGCTAATCCTGTTACCAGTGGCTGCTGCCAGTGGCGATAAGTCGTGTCTTACCGGGTTGGACTCA
AGACGATAGTTACCGGATAAGGCGCAGCGGTCGGGCTGAACGGGGGGTTCGTGCACACAGCCCAGCTTGG
AGCGAACGACCTACACCGAACTGAGATACCTACAGCGTGAGCTATGAGAAAGCGCCACGCTTCCCGAAGG
GAGAAAGGCGGACAGGTATCCGGTAAGCGGCAGGGTCGGAACAGGAGAGCGCACGAGGGAGCTTCCAGGG
GGAAACGCCTGGTATCTTTATAGTCCTGTCGGGTTTCGCCACCTCTGACTTGAGCGTCGATTTTTGTGAT
GCTCGTCAGGGGGGCGGAGCCTATGGAAAAACGCCAGCAACGCGGCCTTTTTACGGTTCCTGGCCTTTTG
CTGGCCTTTTGCTCACATGTTCTTTCCTGCGTTATCCCCTGATTCTGTGGATAACCGTATTACCGCCTTT
GAGTGAGCTGATACCGCTCGCCGCAGCCGAACGACCGAGCGCAGCGAGTCAGTGAGCGAGGAAGCGGAAG
AGCGCCCAATACGCAAACCGCCTCTCCCCGCGCGTTGGCCGATTCATTAATGCAGCTGGCACGACAGGTT
TCCCGACTGGAAAGCGGGCAGTGAGCGCAACGCAATTAATGTGAGTTAGCTCACTCATTAGGCACCCCAG
GCTTTACACTTTATGCTTCCGGCTCGTATGTTGTGTGGAATTGTGAGCGGATAACAATTTCACACAGGAA
ACAGCTATGACCATGATTACGCCAAGCGCGCAATTAACCCTCACTAAAGGGAACAAAAGCTGGAGCTGCA
AGCTTAATGTAGTCTTATGCAATACTCTTGTAGTCTTGCAACATGGTAACGATGAGTTAGCAACATGCCT
TACAAGGAGAGAAAAAGCACCGTGCATGCCGATTGGTGGAAGTAAGGTGGTACGATCGTGCCTTATTAGG
AAGGCAACAGACGGGTCTGACATGGATTGGACGAACCACTGAATTGCCGCATTGCAGAGATATTGTATTT
AAGTGCCTAGCTCGATACATAAACGGGTCTCTCTGGTTAGACCAGATCTGAGCCTGGGAGCTCTCTGGCT
AACTAGGGAACCCACTGCTTAAGCCTCAATAAAGCTTGCCTTGAGTGCTTCAAGTAGTGTGTGCCCGTCT
GTTGTGTGACTCTGGTAACTAGAGATCCCTCAGACCCTTTTAGTCAGTGTGGAAAATCTCTAGCAGTGGC
GCCCGAACAGGGACTTGAAAGCGAAAGGGAAACCAGAGGAGCTCTCTCGACGCAGGACTCGGCTTGCTGA
AGCGCGCACGGCAAGAGGCGAGGGGCGGCGACTGGTGAGTACGCCAAAAATTTTGACTAGCGGAGGCTAG
AAGGAGAGAGATGGGTGCGAGAGCGTCAGTATTAAGCGGGGGAGAATTAGATCGCGATGGGAAAAAATTC
GGTTAAGGCCAGGGGGAAAGAAAAAATATAAATTAAAACATATAGTATGGGCAAGCAGGGAGCTAGAACG
ATTCGCAGTTAATCCTGGCCTGTTAGAAACATCAGAAGGCTGTAGACAAATACTGGGACAGCTACAACCA
TCCCTTCAGACAGGATCAGAAGAACTTAGATCATTATATAATACAGTAGCAACCCTCTATTGTGTGCATC
AAAGGATAGAGATAAAAGACACCAAGGAAGCTTTAGACAAGATAGAGGAAGAGCAAAACAAAAGTAAGAC
CACCGCACAGCAAGCAGCAGCTGATCTTCAGACCTGGAGGAGGAGATATGAGGGACAATTGGAGAAGTGA
ATTATATAAATATAAAGTAGTAAAAATTGAACCATTAGGAGTAGCACCCACCAAGGCAAAGAGAAGAGTG
GTGCAGAGAGAAAAAAGAGCAGTGGGAATAGGAGCTTTGTTCCTTGGGTTCTTGGGAGCAGCAGGAAGCA
CTATGGGCGCAGCGTCAATGACGCTGACGGTACAGGCCAGACAATTATTGTCTGGTATAGTGCAGCAGCA
GAACAATTTGCTGAGGGCTATTGAGGCGCAACAGCATCTGTTGCAACTCACAGTCTGGGGCATCAAGCAG
CTCCAGGCAAGAATCCTGGCTGTGGAAAGATACCTAAAGGATCAACAGCTCCTGGGGATTTGGGGTTGCT
CTGGAAAACTCATTTGCACCACTGCTGTGCCTTGGAATGCTAGTTGGAGTAATAAATCTCTGGAACAGAT
TTGGAATCACACGACCTGGATGGAGTGGGACAGAGAAATTAACAATTACACAAGCTTAATACACTCCTTA
ATTGAAGAATCGCAAAACCAGCAAGAAAAGAATGAACAAGAATTATTGGAATTAGATAAATGGGCAAGTT
TGTGGAATTGGTTTAACATAACAAATTGGCTGTGGTATATAAAATTATTCATAATGATAGTAGGAGGCTT
GGTAGGTTTAAGAATAGTTTTTGCTGTACTTTCTATAGTGAATAGAGTTAGGCAGGGATATTCACCATTA
TCGTTTCAGACCCACCTCCCAACCCCGAGGGGACCCGACAGGCCCGAAGGAATAGAAGAAGAAGGTGGAG
AGAGAGACAGAGACAGATCCATTCGATTAGTGAACGGATCTCGACGGTATCGATCACGAGACTAGCCTCG
AGCAGCAGCCCCCTTCACCGAGGGCCTATTTCCCATGATTCCTTCATATTTGCATATACGATACAAGGCT
GTTAGAGAGATAATTGGAATTAATTTGACTGTAAACACAAAGATATTAGTACAAAATACGTGACGTAGAA
AGTAATAATTTCTTGGGTAGTTTGCAGTTTTAAAATTATGTTTTAAAATGGACTATCATATGCCAAGTAC
GCCCCCTATTGACGTCAATGACGGTAAATGGCCCGCCTGGCATTATGCCCAGTACATGACCTTATGGGAC
TTTCCTACTTGGCAGTACATCTACGTATTAGTCATCGCTATTACCATGGTGATGCGGTTTTGGCAGTACA
TCAATGGGCGTGGATAGCGGTTTGACTCACGGGGATTTCCAAGTCTCCACCCCATTGACGTCAATGGGAG
TTTGTTTTGGCACCAAAATCAACGGGACTTTCCAAAATGTCGTAACAACTCCGCCCCATTGACGCAAATG
GGCGGTAGGCGTGTACGGTGGGAGGTCTATATAAGCAGAGCTGGTTTAGTGAACCGTCAGATCCGCTAGC
GCTACCGGTTTAATTAACGGCAGGATGATTGCCTCGCATCTGCTTGCCTACTTCTTCACGGAGCTCAACC
ATGACCAAGTGCAGAAGGTTGACCAGTATCTCTACCACATGCGCCTCTCTGATGAGACCCTCTTGGAGAT
CTCTAAGCGGTTCCGCAAGGAGATGGAGAAAGGGCTTGGAGCCACCACTCACCCTACTGCAGCAGTGAAG
ATGCTGCCCACCTTTGTGAGGTCCACTCCAGATGGGACAGAACACGGAGAGTTCCTGGCTCTGGATCTTG
GAGGGACCAACTTCCGTGTGCTTTGGGTGAAAGTAACGGACAATGGGCTCCAGAAGGTGGAGATGGAGAA
TCAGATCTATGCCATCCCTGAGGACATCATGCGAGGCAGTGGCACCCAGCTGTTTGACCATATCGCCGAG
TGTCTGGCAAACTTCATGGATAAGCTACAAATCAAAGACAAGAAGCTCCCACTGGGTTTTACCTTCTCGT
TCCCCTGCCACCAGACTAAACTAGACGAGAGTTTCCTGGTCTCATGGACCAAGGGATTCAAGTCCAGTGG
AGTGGAAGGCAGAGACGTTGTGGCTCTGATCCGGAAGGCCATCCAGAGGAGAGGGGACTTTGATATCGAC
ATTGTGGCTGTGGTGAATGACACAGTTGGGACCATGATGACCTGTGGTTATGATGACCACAACTGTGAGA
TTGGTCTCATTGTGGGCACGGGCAGCAACGCCTGCTACATGGAAGAGATGCGCCACATCGACATGGTGGA
AGGCGATGAGGGGCGGATGTGCATCAATATGGAGTGGGGGGCCTTCGGGGACGATGGCTCGCTCAACGAC
ATTCGCACTGAGTTTGACCAGGAGATTGACATGGGCTCACTGAACCCGGGAAAGCAACTGTTTGAGAAGA
TGATCAGTGGGATGTACATGGGGGAGCTGGTGAGGCTTATCCTGGTGAAGATGGCCAAGGAGGAGCTGCT
CTTTGGGGGGAAGCTCAGCCCAGAGCTTCTCAACACCGGTCGCTTTGAGACCAAAGACATCTCAGACATT
GAAGGGGAGAAGGATGGCATCCGGAAGGCCCGTGAGGTCCTGATGCGGTTGGGCCTGGACCCGACTCAGG
AGGACTGCGTGGCCACTCACCGGATCTGCCAGATCGTGTCCACACGCTCCGCCAGCCTGTGCGCAGCCAC
CCTGGCCGCCGTGCTGCAGCGCATCAAGGAGAACAAAGGCGAGGAGCGGCTGCGCTCTACTATTGGGGTC
GACGGTTCCGTCTACAAGAAACACCCCCATTTTGCCAAGCGTCTACATAAGACCGTGCGGCGGCTGGTGC
CCGGCTGCGATGTCCGCTTCCTCCGCTCCGAGGATGGCAGTGGCAAAGGTGCAGCCATGGTGACAGCAGT
GGCTTACCGGCTGGCCGATCAACACCGTGCCCGCCAGAAGACATTAGAGCATCTGCAGCTGAGCCATGAC
CAGCTGCTGGAGGTCAAGAGGAGGATGAAGGTAGAAATGGAGCGAGGTCTGAGCAAGGAGACTCATGCCA
GTGCCCCCGTCAAGATGCTGCCCACCTACGTGTGTGCTACCCCGGACGGCACAGAGAAAGGGGACTTCTT
GGCCTTGGACCTTGGAGGAACAAATTTCCGGGTCCTGCTGGTCCGTGTTCGGAATGGGAAGTGGGGTGGA
GTGGAGATGCACAACAAGATCTACGCCATCCCGCAGGAGGTCATGCACGGCACCGGGGACGAGCTCTTTG
ACCACATTGTCCAGTGCATCGCGGACTTCCTCGAGTACATGGGCATGAAGGGCGTGTCCCTGCCTCTGGG
TTTTACCTTCTCCTTCCCCTGCCAGCAGAACAGCCTGGACGAGAGCATCCTCCTCAAGTGGACAAAAGGC
TTCAAGGCATCTGGCTGCGAGGGCGAGGACGTGGTGACCCTGCTGAAGGAAGCGATCCACCGGCGAGAGG
AGTTTGACCTGGATGTGGTTGCTGTGGTGAACGACACAGTCGGAACTATGATGACCTGTGGCTTTGAAGA
CCCTCACTGTGAAGTTGGCCTCATTGTTGGCACGGGCAGCAATGCCTGCTACATGGAGGAGATGCGCAAT
GTGGAACTGGTGGAAGGAGAAGAGGGGCGGATGTGTGTGAACATGGAATGGGGGGCCTTCGGGGACAATG
GATGCCTAGATGACTTCCGCACAGAATTTGATGTGGCTGTGGATGAGCTTTCACTCAACCCGGGCAAGCA
GAGGTTCGAGAAAATGATCAGTGGAATGTACCTGGGTGAGATTGTCCGTAACATTCTCATCGATTTCACC
AAGCGTGGACTACTCTTCCGAGGCCGCATCTCAGAGCGGCTCAAGACAAGGGGCATCTTTGAAACCAAGT
TCTTGTCTCAGATTGAGAGTGACTGCCTGGCCCTGCTGCAAGTCCGAGCCATCCTGCAACACTTAGGGCT
TGAGAGCACCTGTGACGACAGCATCATTGTTAAGGAGGTGTGCACTGTGGTGGCCCGGCGGGCAGCCCAG
CTCTGTGGCGCAGGCATGGCCGCTGTGGTGGACAGGATACGAGAAAACCGTGGGCTGGACGCTCTCAAAG
TGACAGTGGGTGTGGATGGGACCCTCTACAAGCTACATCCTCACTTTGCCAAAGTCATGCATGAGACAGT
GAAGGACCTGGCTCCGAAATGTGATGTGTCTTTCCTGCAGTCAGAGGATGGCAGCGGGAAGGGGGCGGCG
CTCATCACTGCTGTGGCCTGCCGCATCCGTGAGGCTGGACAGCGAGGAGGAAGTGCGGCCGCAGGCGACT
ACAAAGACCATGACGGTGATTATAAAGATCATGACATTGATTACAAGGATGACGATGACAAGTAATAAGA
ATTCTCGACCTCGAGACAAATGGCAGTATTCATCCACAATTTTAAAAGAAAAGGGGGGATTGGGGGGTAC
AGTGCAGGGGAAAGAATAGTAGACATAATAGCAACAGACATACAAACTAAAGAATTACAAAAACAAATTA
CAAAAATTCAAAATTTTCGGGTTTATTACAGGGACAGCAGAGATCCACTTTGGCCGCGGCTCGAGGGGGT
TGGGGTTGCGCCTTTTCCAAGGCAGCCCTGGGTTTGCGCAGGGACGCGGCTGCTCTGGGCGTGGTTCCGG
GAAACGCAGCGGCGCCGACCCTGGGTCTCGCACATTCTTCACGTCCGTTCGCAGCGTCACCCGGATCTTC
GCCGCTACCCTTGTGGGCCCCCCGGCGACGCTTCCTGCTCCGCCCCTAAGTCGGGAAGGTTCCTTGCGGT
TCGCGGCGTGCCGGACGTGACAAACGGAAGCCGCACGTCTCACTAGTACCCTCGCAGACGGACAGCGCCA
GGGAGCAATGGCAGCGCGCCGACCGCGATGGGCTGTGGCCAATAGCGGCTGCTCAGCAGGGCGCGCCGAG
AGCAGCGGCCGGGAAGGGGCGGTGCGGGAGGCGGGGTGTGGGGCGGTAGTGTGGGCCCTGTTCCTGCCCG
CGCGGTGTTCCGCATTCTGCAAGCCTCCGGAGCGCACGTCGGCAGTCGGCTCCCTCGTTGACCGAATCAC
CGACCTCTCTCCCCAGGGGGATCCACCGGAGCTTACCATGACCGAGTACAAGCCCACGGTGCGCCTCGCC
ACCCGCGACGACGTCCCCAGGGCCGTACGCACCCTCGCCGCCGCGTTCGCCGACTACCCCGCCACGCGCC
ACACCGTCGATCCGGACCGCCACATCGAGCGGGTCACCGAGCTGCAAGAACTCTTCCTCACGCGCGTCGG
GCTCGACATCGGCAAGGTGTGGGTCGCGGACGACGGCGCCGCGGTGGCGGTCTGGACCACGCCGGAGAGC
GTCGAAGCGGGGGCGGTGTTCGCCGAGATCGGCCCGCGCATGGCCGAGTTGAGCGGTTCCCGGCTGGCCG
CGCAGCAACAGATGGAAGGCCTCCTGGCGCCGCACCGGCCCAAGGAGCCCGCGTGGTTCCTGGCCACCGT
CGGCGTCTCGCCCGACCACCAGGGCAAGGGTCTGGGCAGCGCCGTCGTGCTCCCCGGAGTGGAGGCGGCC
GAGCGCGCCGGGGTGCCCGCCTTCCTGGAGACCTCCGCGCCCCGCAACCTCCCCTTCTACGAGCGGCTCG
GCTTCACCGTCACCGCCGACGTCGAGGTGCCCGAAGGACCGCGCACCTGGTGCATGACCCGCAAGCCCGG
TGCCTGACGCCCGCCCCACGACCCGCAGCGCCCGACCGAAAGGAGCGCACGACCCCATGCATCGGTACCT
TTAAGACCAATGACTTACAAGGCAGCTGTAGATCTTAGCCACTTTTTAAAAGAAAAGGGGGGACTGGAAG
GGCTAATTCACTCCCAACGAAGACAAGATCTGCTTTTTGCTTGTACTGGGTCTCTCTGGTTAGACCAGAT
CTGAGCCTGGGAGCTCTCTGGCTAACTAGGGAACCCACTGCTTAAGCCTCAATAAAGCTTGCCTTGAGTG
CTTCAAGTAGTGTGTGCCCGTCTGTTGTGTGACTCTGGTAACTAGAGATCCCTCAGACCCTTTTAGTCAG
TGTGGAAAATCTCTAGCAGTAGTAGTTCATGTCATCTTATTATTCAGTATTTATAACTTGCAAAGAAATG
AATATCAGAGAGTGAGAGGAACTTGTTTATTGCAGCTTATAATGGTTACAAATAAAGCAATAGCATCACA
AATTTCACAAATAAAGCATTTTTTTCACTGCATTCTAGTTGTGGTTTGTCCAAACTCATCAATGTATCTT
ATCATGTCTGGCTCTAGCTATCCCGCCCCTAACTCCGCCCATCCCGCCCCTAACTCCGCCCAGTTCCGCC
CATTCTCCGCCCCATGGCTGACTAATTTTTTTTATTTATGCAGAGGCCGAGGCCGCCTCGGCCTCTGAGC
TATTCCAGAAGTAGTGAGGAGGCTTTTTTGGAGGCCTAGGGACGTACCCAATTCGCCCTATAGTGAGTCG
TATTACGCGCGCTCACTGGCCGTCGTTTTACAACGTCGTGACTGGGAAAACCCTGGCGTTACCCAACTTA
ATCGCCTTGCAGCACATCCCCCTTTCGCCAGCTGGCGTAATAGCGAAGAGGCCCGCACCGATCGCCCTTC
CCAACAGTTGCGCAGCCTGAATGGCGAATGGG
[124 nt withheld, positions 8573-8696]
C
[91 nt withheld, positions 8698-8788]
A
[49 nt withheld, positions 8790-8838]
CCTTTGACGTTGGAGTCCACGTTCTTT
[37 nt withheld, positions 8866-8902]
ACCCTATCTCGGTCTATTCTTTTGATTTATAAGGGATTTTGCCGATTTCGGCCTATTGGTTAAAAAATGA
GCTGATTTAACAAAAATTTAACGCGAATTTTAACAAAATATTAACGCTTACAATTTAGGTGGCACTTTTC
GGGGAAATGTGCGCGGAACCCCTATTTGTTTATTTTTCTAAATACATTCAAATATGTATCCGCTCATGAG
ACAATAACCCTGATAAATGCTTCAATAATATTGAAAAAGGAAGAGTATGAGTATTCAACATTTCCGTGTC
GCCCTTATTCCCTTTTTTGCGGCATTTTGCCTTCCTGTTTTTGCTCACCCAGAAACGCTGGTGAAAGTAA
AAGATGCTGAAGATCAGTTGGGTGCACGAGTGGGTTACATCGAACTGGATCTCAACAGCGGTAAGATCCT
TGAGAGTTTTCGCCCCGAAGAACGTTTTCCAATGATGAGCACTTTTAAAGTTCTGCTATGTGGCGCGGTA
TTATCCCGTATTGACGCCGGGCAAGAGCAACTCGGTCGCCGCATACACTATTCTCAGAATGACTTGGTTG
AGTACTCACCAGTCACAGAAAAGCATCTTACGGATGGCATGACAGTAAGAGAATTATGCAGTGCTGCCAT
AACCATGAGTGATAACACTGCGGCCAACTTACTTCTGACAACGATCGGAGGACCGAAGGAGCTAACCGCT
TTTTTGCACAACATGGGGGATCATGTAACTCGCCTTGATCGTTGGGAACCGGAGCTGAATGAAGCCATAC
CAAACGACGAGCGTGACACCACGATGCCTGTAGCAATGGCAACAACGTTGCGCAAACTATTAACTGGCGA
ACTACTTACTCTAGCTTCCCGGCAACAATTAATAGACTGGATGGAGGCGGATAAAGTTGCAGGACCACTT
CTGCGCTCGGCCCTTCCGGCTGGCTGGTTTATTGCTGATAAATCTGGAGCCGGTGAGCGTGGGTCTCGCG
GTATCATTGCAGCACTGGGGCCAGATGGTAAGCCCTCCCGTATCGTAGTTATCTACACGACGGGGAGTCA
GGCAACTATGGATGAACGAAATAGACAGATCGCTGAGATAGGTGCCTCACTGATTAAGCATTGGTAACTG
TCAGACCAAGTTTACTCATATATACTTTAGATTGATTTAAAACTTCATTTTTAATTTAAAAGGATCTAGG
TGAAGATCCTTTTTGATAATCTCATGACCAAAATCCCTTAACGTGAGTTTTCGTTCCACTGAGCGTCAGA
CCCCGTAGAAAAGATCAAAGGATCTTC
Features (pLannotate 1.2.2; 29 found; start..end, strand, type, name):
      1..589     +  rep_origin     ori: high-copy-number ColE1/pMB1/pBR322/pUC origin of replication
    772..864     +  CDS            lacI (fragment): lac repressor; lacI; The lac repressor binds to the lac operator to inhibit transcription in E. coli. This inhibition can be relieved by adding lactose or isopropyl-β-D-thiogalactopyranoside (IPTG).
    877..898     +  protein_bind   CAP binding site: CAP binding activates transcription in the presence of cAMP. E. coli catabolite activator protein
    913..943     +  promoter       lac promoter: promoter for the E. coli lac operon
    951..967     +  protein_bind   lac operator: The lac repressor binds to the lac operator to inhibit transcription in E. coli. This inhibition can be relieved by adding lactose or isopropyl-β-D-thiogalactopyranoside (IPTG). lac repressor encoded by lacI
   1012..1030    +  promoter       T3 promoter: promoter for bacteriophage T3 RNA polymerase
   1058..1284    +  promoter       RSV promoter: Rous sarcoma virus enhancer/promoter
   1285..1465    +  LTR            5' LTR (truncated): truncated 5' long terminal repeat (LTR) from HIV-1
   1512..1637    +  misc_feature   HIV-1 Ψ: packaging signal of human immunodeficiency virus type 1
   1621..1984    +  CDS            HIV-1 gag (fragment): gag protein from human immunodeficiency virus 1; gag
   2130..2363    +  misc_feature   RRE: The Rev response element (RRE) of HIV-1 allows for Rev-dependent mRNA export from the nucleus to the cytoplasm.
   2740..2840    +  CDS            Rev (fragment): human immunodeficiency virus 1 (HIV-1) Rev protein; rev; enhances nuclear export of unspliced and incompletely spliced viral mRNAs
   2890..3073    +  promoter       U6 promoter (fragment): RNA polymerase III promoter for human U6 snRNA
   3064..3198    +  enhancer       CMV enhancer (fragment): human cytomegalovirus immediate early enhancer; contains an 18-bp deletion relative to the standard CMV enhancer
   3199..3402    +  promoter       CMV promoter: human cytomegalovirus (CMV) immediate early promoter
   3455..6205    +  CDS            HK2: HXK2_HUMAN - Experimental evidence at protein level: Swiss-Prot protein existence level 1. Catalyzes the phosphorylation of hexose, such as D-glucose and D-fructose, to hexose 6-phosphate (D-glucose 6-phosphate and D- fructose 6-phosphate, respectively) (PubMed:23185017, PubMed:26985301, PubMed:29298880). Mediates the initial step of glycolysis by catalyzing phosphorylation of D-glucose to D-glucose 6-phosphate (PubMed:29298880). Plays a key role in maintaining the integrity of the outer mitochondrial membrane by preventing the release of apoptogenic molecules from the intermembrane space and
   6227..6292    +  CDS            3xFLAG: three tandem FLAG® epitope tags, followed by an enterokinase cleavage site
   6340..6457    +  misc_feature   cPPT/CTS: central polypurine tract and central termination sequence of HIV-1
   6506..7016    +  promoter       hPGK promoter: human phosphoglycerate kinase 1 promoter
   7038..7637    +  CDS            PuroR: puromycin N-acetyltransferase; pac from Streptomyces alboniger; confers resistance to puromycin
   7680..7763    +  CDS            nef (fragment): NEF_HV1Z2 - Experimental evidence at protein level: Swiss-Prot protein existence level 1. Extracellular Nef protein targets CD4(+) T-lymphocytes for apoptosis by interacting with CXCR4 surface receptors. From Human immunodeficiency virus type 1 group M subtype D (isolate Z2/CDC-Z34) (HIV-1).
   7765..7998    +  LTR            3' LTR (ΔU3): self-inactivating 3' long terminal repeat (LTR) from HIV-1
   8070..8191    +  polyA_signal   SV40 poly(A) signal: SV40 polyadenylation signal
   8231..8366    +  rep_origin     SV40 ori: SV40 origin of replication
   8387..8405    -  promoter       T7 promoter: promoter for bacteriophage T7 RNA polymerase
   8413..8568    +  CDS            lacZα (fragment): LacZα fragment of β-galactosidase; lacZ fragment
   8573..9001    +  rep_origin     f1 ori (sequence partly withheld): f1 bacteriophage origin of replication; arrow indicates direction of (+) strand synthesis
   9054..9158    +  promoter       AmpR promoter: bla
   9159..10019   +  CDS            AmpR: β-lactamase; bla; confers resistance to ampicillin, carbenicillin, and related antibiotics
