[The description below was written by a language model from this plasmid's Addgene catalogue record and pLannotate feature annotations shown in this document.]
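Description:
pLJC2-HK2-3xFLAG is a lentiviral transfer plasmid of about 10.2 kb, built on the pLJC2 backbone, for stable overexpression of human hexokinase 2 (HK2) in mammalian cells. In bacteria it is maintained through a high-copy ColE1/pUC-type origin and selected with ampicillin via the β-lactamase gene. The backbone also carries an f1 origin, an SV40 origin, and remnants of lac/lacZα cloning sequences with T3 and T7 promoters.

The viral portion has a third-generation, self-inactivating layout. An RSV promoter drives a truncated HIV-1 5' LTR to produce the genomic RNA in packaging cells, followed by the Ψ packaging signal with a gag fragment, the Rev response element for Rev-dependent nuclear export, a cPPT/CTS element, and a ΔU3 3' LTR that leaves the integrated provirus without LTR promoter activity. An SV40 polyadenylation signal lies downstream.

Within this frame, a CMV enhancer/promoter drives the HK2 coding sequence, cloned between retained PacI and NotI sites and fused at its C terminus to a 3xFLAG epitope for detection or immunoprecipitation. A residual U6 promoter fragment sits just upstream of the CMV element. A separate human PGK promoter expresses puromycin N-acetyltransferase, allowing selection of transduced cells.

The HK2 cDNA carries a cluster of silent mutations introduced to abolish recognition by a specific HK2-targeting sgRNA, plus a few additional silent changes. The encoded protein is therefore unchanged but resistant to that guide, which suits re-expression or rescue experiments in CRISPR-edited HK2-deficient cells. The associated study concerns hexokinase localisation at mitochondria and the Warburg effect.
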