Addgene plasmid #239243: pLJC2-HK2-3xFLAG
Purpose: HK2 lentiviral overexpression vector
Depositing lab: Jason Cantor. Depositing organization: Morgridge Institute for Research. Publication: Hexokinase detachment from mitochondria drives the Warburg effect to support compartmentalized ATP production. Huggler KS, Flickinger KM, Forsberg MH, Mellado Fritz CA, Chang GR, McGuire MF, Capitini CM, Cantor JR. Nat Metab. 2026 Jan 16. doi: 10.1038/s42255-025-01428-1. PubMed 41545565.
Backbone
  Vector backbone: pLJC2
  Vector type: Mammalian Expression, Lentiviral
  Selectable markers: Puromycin
Growth in bacteria
  Bacterial resistance: Ampicillin, 100 μg/mL
  Growth temperature: 37°C
  Growth strain: NEB Stable
  Copy number: High Copy
Gene/Insert
  Gene/Insert name: HK2
  Species: H. sapiens (human)
  Mutation: Insert contains silent mutations introduced to abolish recognition by sgHK2_14 (c.387C>T, c.390T>C, c.396A>G, c.399C>T, c.405T>A); further contains the following silent mutations (c.768T>C, c.2076C>T, c.2208C>G)
  Entrez Gene: HK2 (a.k.a. HKII, HXK2)
  Promoter: CMV
  Tag / fusion protein: 3xFLAG (C terminal on insert)
  Cloning method: Restriction Enzyme; 5′ cloning site PacI (not destroyed); 3′ cloning site NotI (not destroyed)
  Sequencing primers: 5′ TGTACGGTGGGAGGTCTATATAAG; 3′ CCCTTTTCTTTTAAAATTGTGGATGAATACTGCC
Terms and licenses: Academic/Nonprofit Terms; Industry Terms: Not Available to Industry
How to cite: pLJC2-HK2-3xFLAG was a gift from Jason Cantor (Addgene plasmid # 239243 ; http://n2t.net/addgene:239243 ; RRID:Addgene_239243)
